>Addgene plasmid #69351 | pDonor_sU6 | addgene full sequence | sequence record 436605 | Addgene NGS Result
AGCGCCCAATACGCAAACCGCCTCTCCCCGCGCGTTGGCCGATTCATTAATGCAGCTGGCACGACAGGTT
TCCCGACTGGAAAGCGGGCAGTGAGCGCAACGCAATTAATGTGAGTTAGCTCACTCATTAGGCACCCCAG
GCTTTACACTTTATGCTTCCGGCTCGTATGTTGTGTGGAATTGTGAGCGGATAACAATTTCACACAGGAA
ACAGCTATGACCATGATTACGCCAAGCTATTTAGGTGACACTATAGAATACTCAAGCTATGCATCAAGCT
TGGTACCGAGCTCGGATCCACTAGTAACGGCCGCCAGTGTGCTGGAATTCGCCCTTGAAGACCTGTTTTA
GAGCTAGAAATAGCAAGTTAAAATAAGGCTAGTCCGTTATCAACTTGAAAAAGTGGCACCGAGTCGGTGC
TTTTTTGTTTTAGAGCTAGAAATAGCAAGTTAAAATAAGGCTAGTCCGTTTTTAGCGCGTGCGCCAATTC
TGCAGACAAATGGCTCTAGAGAGGGCCTATTTCCCATGATTCCTTCATATTTGCATATAATATTTCCTAG
TAACTATAGAGGCTTAATGTGCGATAAAAGACAGATAATCTGTTCTTTTTAATACTAGCTACATTTTACA
TGATAGGCTTGGATTTCTATAAGAGATACAAATACTAAATTATTATTTTAAAAAACAGCACAAAAGGAAA
CTTACCGTAACTTGAAAGTAATTGTGTGTTTTGAGACTTTATATATGCATGCGAGAAAAGCCTTGTTTGG
TTTGGGTCTTCAAGGGCGAATTCTGCAGATATCCATCACACTGGCGGCCGCTCGAGCATGCATCTAGAGG
GCCCAATTCGCCCTATAGTGAGTCGTATTACAATTCACTGGCCGTCGTTTTACAACGTCGTGACTGGGAA
AACCCTGGCGTTACCCAACTTAATCGCCTTGCAGCACATCCCCCTTTCGCCAGCTGGCGTAATAGCGAAG
AGGCCCGCACCGATCGCCCTTCCCAACAGTTGCGCAGCCTATACGTACGGCAGTTTAAGGTTTACACCTA
TAAAAGAGAGAGCCGTTATCGTCTGTTTGTGGATGTACAGAGTGATATTATTGACACGCCGGGGCGACGG
ATGGTGATCCCCCTGGCCAGTGCACGTCTGCTGTCAGATAAAGTCTCCCGTGAACTTTACCCGGTGGTGC
ATATCGGGGATGAAAGCTGGCGCATGATGACCACCGATATGGCCAGTGTGCCGGTCTCCGTTATCGGGGA
AGAAGTGGCTGATCTCAGCCACCGCGAAAATGACATCAAAAACGCCATTAACCTGATGTTCTGGGGAATA
TAAATGTCAGGCATGAGATTATCAAAAAGGATCTTCACCTAGATCCTTTTCACGTAGAAAGCCAGTCCGC
AGAAACGGTGCTGACCCCGGATGAATGTCAGCTACTGGGCTATCTGGACAAGGGAAAACGCAAGCGCAAA
GAGAAAGCAGGTAGCTTGCAGTGGGCTTACATGGCGATAGCTAGACTGGGCGGTTTTATGGACAGCAAGC
GAACCGGAATTGCCAGCTGGGGCGCCCTCTGGTAAGGTTGGGAAGCCCTGCAAAGTAAACTGGATGGCTT
TCTTGCCGCCAAGGATCTGATGGCGCAGGGGATCAAGCTCTGATCAAGAGACAGGATGAGGATCGTTTCG
CATGATTGAACAAGATGGATTGCACGCAGGTTCTCCGGCCGCTTGGGTGGAGAGGCTATTCGGCTATGAC
TGGGCACAACAGACAATCGGCTGCTCTGATGCCGCCGTGTTCCGGCTGTCAGCGCAGGGGCGCCCGGTTC
TTTTTGTCAAGACCGACCTGTCCGGTGCCCTGAATGAACTGCAAGACGAGGCAGCGCGGCTATCGTGGCT
GGCCACGACGGGCGTTCCTTGCGCAGCTGTGCTCGACGTTGTCACTGAAGCGGGAAGGGACTGGCTGCTA
TTGGGCGAAGTGCCGGGGCAGGATCTCCTGTCATCTCACCTTGCTCCTGCCGAGAAAGTATCCATCATGG
CTGATGCAATGCGGCGGCTGCATACGCTTGATCCGGCTACCTGCCCATTCGACCACCAAGCGAAACATCG
CATCGAGCGAGCACGTACTCGGATGGAAGCCGGTCTTGTCGATCAGGATGATCTGGACGAAGAGCATCAG
GGGCTCGCGCCAGCCGAACTGTTCGCCAGGCTCAAGGCGAGCATGCCCGACGGCGAGGATCTCGTCGTGA
CCCATGGCGATGCCTGCTTGCCGAATATCATGGTGGAAAATGGCCGCTTTTCTGGATTCATCGACTGTGG
CCGGCTGGGTGTGGCGGACCGCTATCAGGACATAGCGTTGGCTACCCGTGATATTGCTGAAGAGCTTGGC
GGCGAATGGGCTGACCGCTTCCTCGTGCTTTACGGTATCGCCGCTCCCGATTCGCAGCGCATCGCCTTCT
ATCGCCTTCTTGACGAGTTCTTCTGAATTATTAACGCTTACAATTTCCTGATGCGGTATTTTCTCCTTAC
GCATCTGTGCGGTATTTCACACCGCATCAGGTGGCACTTTTCGGGGAAATGTGCGCGGAACCCCTATTTG
TTTATTTTTCTAAATACATTCAAATATGTATCCGCTCATGAGACAATAACCCTGATAAATGCTTCAATAA
TAGCACGTGAGGAGGGCCACCATGGCCAAGTTGACCAGTGCCGTTCCGGTGCTCACCGCGCGCGACGTCG
CCGGAGCGGTCGAGTTCTGGACCGACCGGCTCGGGTTCTCCCGGGACTTCGTGGAGGACGACTTCGCCGG
TGTGGTCCGGGACGACGTGACCCTGTTCATCAGCGCGGTCCAGGACCAGGTGGTGCCGGACAACACCCTG
GCCTGGGTGTGGGTGCGCGGCCTGGACGAGCTGTACGCCGAGTGGTCGGAGGTCGTGTCCACGAACTTCC
GGGACGCCTCCGGGCCGGCCATGACCGAGATCGGCGAGCAGCCGTGGGGGCGGGAGTTCGCCCTGCGCGA
CCCGGCCGGCAACTGCGTGCACTTCGTGGCCGAGGAGCAGGACTGACACGTGCTAAAACTTCATTTTTAA
TTTAAAAGGATCTAGGTGAAGATCCTTTTTGATAATCTCATGACCAAAATCCCTTAACGTGAGTTTTCGT
TCCACTGAGCGTCAGACCCCGTAGAAAAGATCAAAGGATCTTCTTGAGATCCTTTTTTTCTGCGCGTAAT
CTGCTGCTTGCAAACAAAAAAACCACCGCTACCAGCGGTGGTTTGTTTGCCGGATCAAGAGCTACCAACT
CTTTTTCCGAAGGTAACTGGCTTCAGCAGAGCGCAGATACCAAATACTGTTCTTCTAGTGTAGCCGTAGT
TAGGCCACCACTTCAAGAACTCTGTAGCACCGCCTACATACCTCGCTCTGCTAATCCTGTTACCAGTGGC
TGCTGCCAGTGGCGATAAGTCGTGTCTTACCGGGTTGGACTCAAGACGATAGTTACCGGATAAGGCGCAG
CGGTCGGGCTGAACGGGGGGTTCGTGCACACAGCCCAGCTTGGAGCGAACGACCTACACCGAACTGAGAT
ACCTACAGCGTGAGCTATGAGAAAGCGCCACGCTTCCCGAAGGGAGAAAGGCGGACAGGTATCCGGTAAG
CGGCAGGGTCGGAACAGGAGAGCGCACGAGGGAGCTTCCAGGGGGAAACGCCTGGTATCTTTATAGTCCT
GTCGGGTTTCGCCACCTCTGACTTGAGCGTCGATTTTTGTGATGCTCGTCAGGGGGGCGGAGCCTATGGA
AAAACGCCAGCAACGCGGCCTTTTTACGGTTCCTGGCCTTTTGCTGGCCTTTTGCTCACATGTTCTTTCC
TGCGTTATCCCCTGATTCTGTGGATAACCGTATTACCGCCTTTGAGTGAGCTGATACCGCTCGCCGCAGC
CGAACGACCGAGCGCAGCGAGTCAGTGAGCGAGGAAGCGGAAG
Features (pLannotate 1.2.2; 17 found; start..end, strand, type, name):
      2..94      +  CDS            lacI (fragment): lac repressor; lacI; The lac repressor binds to the lac operator to inhibit transcription in E. coli. This inhibition can be relieved by adding lactose or isopropyl-β-D-thiogalactopyranoside (IPTG).
    107..128     +  protein_bind   CAP binding site: CAP binding activates transcription in the presence of cAMP. E. coli catabolite activator protein
    143..173     +  promoter       lac promoter: promoter for the E. coli lac operon
    181..197     +  protein_bind   lac operator: The lac repressor binds to the lac operator to inhibit transcription in E. coli. This inhibition can be relieved by adding lactose or isopropyl-β-D-thiogalactopyranoside (IPTG). lac repressor encoded by lacI
    239..257     +  promoter       SP6 promoter: promoter for bacteriophage SP6 RNA polymerase
    345..420     +  misc_RNA       gRNA scaffold: guide RNA scaffold for the Streptococcus pyogenes CRISPR/Cas9 system
    427..470     +  misc_RNA       gRNA scaffold (fragment): guide RNA scaffold for the Streptococcus pyogenes CRISPR/Cas9 system
    539..767     +  promoter       U6 promoter (fragment): RNA polymerase III promoter for mouse U6 snRNA (Das et al., 1988)
    852..870     -  promoter       T7 promoter: promoter for bacteriophage T7 RNA polymerase
    873..1020    +  CDS            lacZα (fragment): LacZα fragment of β-galactosidase; lacZ fragment
   1030..1333    +  CDS            ccdB (fragment): CcdB, a bacterial toxin that poisons DNA gyrase; ccdB; Plasmids containing the ccdB gene cannot be propagated in standard E. coli strains.
   1381..1650    +  CDS            tnpA (fragment): TN5P_ECOLX - Also known as tnp. Experimental evidence at protein level: Swiss-Prot protein existence level 1. Mediates transposition of transposon Tn5 by a 'cut and paste' mechanism. First, the monomeric transposase binds the 19 bp inverted DNA repeats flanking the transposon. Then, dimerization of the DNA- bound transposase creates a synaptic DNA complex. After nicking of the first DNA strand, excision of the transposon proceeds through a series of intermediates. The transposase then mediates the insertion of the transposon at a new site by strand transfer. The activity of the wild- type tran
   1682..2476    +  CDS            NeoR/KanR: aminoglycoside phosphotransferase from Tn5; aph(3')-II (or nptII); confers resistance to neomycin, kanamycin, and G418 (Geneticin®)
   2497..2547    -  misc_feature   bom (fragment): basis of mobility region from pBR322
   2574..2662    +  promoter       AmpR promoter (fragment): bla
   2682..3056    +  CDS            BleoR: antibiotic-binding protein; Sh ble from Streptoalloteichus hindustanus; confers resistance to bleomycin, phleomycin, and Zeocin™
   3194..3782    +  rep_origin     ori: high-copy-number ColE1/pMB1/pBR322/pUC origin of replication
