>Addgene plasmid #69351 | pDonor_sU6 | analyzer sequence | sequence record 135974
AGCGCCCAATACGCAAACCGCCTCTCCCCGCGCGTTGGCCGATTCATTAATGCAGCTGGCACGACAGGTT
TCCCGACTGGAAAGCGGGCAGTGAGCGCAACGCAATTAATGTGAGTTAGCTCACTCATTAGGCACCCCAG
GCTTTACACTTTATGCTTCCGGCTCGTATGTTGTGTGGAATTGTGAGCGGATAACAATTTCACACAGGAA
ACAGCTATGACCATGATTACGCCAAGCTATTTAGGTGACACTATAGAATACTCAAGCTATGCATCAAGCT
TGGTACCGAGCTCGGATCCACTAGTAACGGCCGCCAGTGTGCTGGAATTCGCCCTTGAAGACCTGTTTTA
GAGCTAGAAATAGCAAGTTAAAATAAGGCTAGTCCGTTATCAACTTGAAAAAGTGGCACCGAGTCGGTGC
TTTTTTGTTTTAGAGCTAGAAATAGCAAGTTAAAATAAGGCTAGTCCGTTTTTAGCGCGTGCGCCAATTC
TGCAGACAAATGGCTCTAGAGAGGGCCTATTTCCCATGATTCCTTCATATTTGCATATAATATTTCCTAG
TAACTATAGAGGCTTAATGTGCGATAAAAGACAGATAATCTGTTCTTTTTAATACTAGCTACATTTTACA
TGATAGGCTTGGATTTCTATAAGAGATACAAATACTAAATTATTATTTTAAAAAACAGCACAAAAGGAAA
CTTACCGTAACTTGAAAGTAATTGTGTGTTTTGAGACTTTATATATGCATGCGAGAAAAGCCTTGTTTGG
TTTGGGTCTTCAAGGGCGAATTCTGCAGATATCCATCACACTGGCGGCCGCTCGAGCATGCATCTAGAGG
GCCCAATTCGCCCTATAGTGAGTCGTATTACAATTCACTGGCCGTCGTTTTACAACGTCGTGACTGGGAA
AACCCTGGCGTTACCCAACTTAATCGCCTTGCAGCACATCCCCCTTTCGCCAGCTGGCGTAATAGCGAAG
AGGCCCGCACCGATCGCCCTTCCCAACAGTTGCGCAGCCTATACGTACGGCAGTTTAAGGTTTACACCTA
TAAAAGAGAGAGCCGTTATCGTCTGTTTGTGGATGTACAGAGTGATATTATTGACACGCCGGGGCGACGG
ATGGTGATCCCCCTGGCCAGTGCACGTCTGCTGTCAGATAAAGTCTCCCGTGAACTTTACCCGGTGGTGC
ATATCGGGGATGAAAGCTGGCGCATGATGACCACCGATATGGCCAGTGTGCCGGTCTCCGTTATCGGGGA
AGAAGTGGCTGATCTCAGCCACCGCGAAAATGACATCAAAAACGCCATTAACCTGATGTTCTGGGGAATA
TAAATGTCAGGCATGAGATTATCAAAAAGGATCTTCACCTAGATCCTTTTCACGTAGAAAGCCAGTCCGC
AGAAACGGTGCTGACCCCGGATGAATGTCAGCTACTGGGCTATCTGGACAAGGGAAAACGCAAGCGCAAA
GAGAAAGCAGGTAGCTTGCAGTGGGCTTACATGGCGATAGCTAGACTGGGCGGTTTTATGGACAGCAAGC
GAACCGGAATTGCCAGCTGGGGCGCCCTCTGGTAAGGTTGGGAAGCCCTGCAAAGTAAACTGGATGGCTT
TCTCGCCGCCAAGGATCTGATGGCGCAGGGGATCAAGCTCTGATCAAGAGACAGGATGAGGATCGTTTCG
CATGATTGAACAAGATGGATTGCACGCAGGTTCTCCGGCCGCTTGGGTGGAGAGGCTATTCGGCTATGAC
TGGGCACAACAGACAATCGGCTGCTCTGATGCCGCCGTGTTCCGGCTGTCAGCGCAGGGGCGCCCGGTTC
TTTTTGTCAAGACCGACCTGTCCGGTGCCCTGAATGAACTGCAAGACGAGGCAGCGCGGCTATCGTGGCT
GGCCACGACGGGCGTTCCTTGCGCAGCTGTGCTCGACGTTGTCACTGAAGCGGGAAGGGACTGGCTGCTA
TTGGGCGAAGTGCCGGGGCAGGATCTCCTGTCATCTCACCTTGCTCCTGCCGAGAAAGTATCCATCATGG
CTGATGCAATGCGGCGGCTGCATACGCTTGATCCGGCTACCTGCCCATTCGACCACCAAGCGAAACATCG
CATCGAGCGAGCACGTACTCGGATGGAAGCCGGTCTTGTCGATCAGGATGATCTGGACGAAGAGCATCAG
GGGCTCGCGCCAGCCGAACTGTTCGCCAGGCTCAAGGCGAGCATGCCCGACGGCGAGGATCTCGTCGTGA
CCCATGGCGATGCCTGCTTGCCGAATATCATGGTGGAAAATGGCCGCTTTTCTGGATTCATCGACTGTGG
CCGGCTGGGTGTGGCGGACCGCTATCAGGACATAGCGTTGGCTACCCGTGATATTGCTGAAGAGCTTGGC
GGCGAATGGGCTGACCGCTTCCTCGTGCTTTACGGTATCGCCGCTCCCGATTCGCAGCGCATCGCCTTCT
ATCGCCTTCTTGACGAGTTCTTCTGAATTATTAACGCTTACAATTTCCTGATGCGGTATTTTCTCCTTAC
GCATCTGTGCGGTATTTCACACCGCATACAGGTGGCACTTTTCGGGGAAATGTGCGCGGAACCCCTATTT
GTTTATTTTTCTAAATACATTCAAATATGTATCCGCTCATGAGACAATAACCCTGATAAATGCTTCAATA
ATAGCACGTGAGGAGGGCCACCATGGCCAAGTTGACCAGTGCCGTTCCGGTGCTCACCGCGCGCGACGTC
GCCGGAGCGGTCGAGTTCTGGACCGACCGGCTCGGGTTCTCCCGGGACTTCGTGGAGGACGACTTCGCCG
GTGTGGTCCGGGACGACGTGACCCTGTTCATCAGCGCGGTCCAGGACCAGGTGGTGCCGGACAACACCCT
GGCCTGGGTGTGGGTGCGCGGCCTGGACGAGCTGTACGCCGAGTGGTCGGAGGTCGTGTCCACGAACTTC
CGGGACGCCTCCGGGCCGGCCATGACCGAGATCGGCGAGCAGCCGTGGGGGCGGGAGTTCGCCCTGCGCG
ACCCGGCCGGCAACTGCGTGCACTTCGTGGCCGAGGAGCAGGACTGACACGTGCTAAAACTTCATTTTTA
ATTTAAAAGGATCTAGGTGAAGATCCTTTTTGATAATCTCATGACCAAAATCCCTTAACGTGAGTTTTCG
TTCCACTGAGCGTCAGACCCCGTAGAAAAGATCAAAGGATCTTCTTGAGATCCTTTTTTTCTGCGCGTAA
TCTGCTGCTTGCAAACAAAAAAACCACCGCTACCAGCGGTGGTTTGTTTGCCGGATCAAGAGCTACCAAC
TCTTTTTCCGAAGGTAACTGGCTTCAGCAGAGCGCAGATACCAAATACTGTCCTTCTAGTGTAGCCGTAG
TTAGGCCACCACTTCAAGAACTCTGTAGCACCGCCTACATACCTCGCTCTGCTAATCCTGTTACCAGTGG
CTGCTGCCAGTGGCGATAAGTCGTGTCTTACCGGGTTGGACTCAAGACGATAGTTACCGGATAAGGCGCA
GCGGTCGGGCTGAACGGGGGGTTCGTGCACACAGCCCAGCTTGGAGCGAACGACCTACACCGAACTGAGA
TACCTACAGCGTGAGCTATGAGAAAGCGCCACGCTTCCCGAAGGGAGAAAGGCGGACAGGTATCCGGTAA
GCGGCAGGGTCGGAACAGGAGAGCGCACGAGGGAGCTTCCAGGGGGAAACGCCTGGTATCTTTATAGTCC
TGTCGGGTTTCGCCACCTCTGACTTGAGCGTCGATTTTTGTGATGCTCGTCAGGGGGGCGGAGCCTATGG
AAAAACGCCAGCAACGCGGCCTTTTTACGGTTCCTGGGCTTTTGCTGGCCTTTTGCTCACATGTTCTTTC
CTGCGTTATCCCCTGATTCTGTGGATAACCGTATTACCGCCTTTGAGTGAGCTGATACCGCTCGCCGCAG
CCGAACGACCGAGCGCAGCGAGTCAGTGAGCGAGGAAGCGGAAG
Features (pLannotate 1.2.2; 17 found; start..end, strand, type, name):
      2..94      +  CDS            lacI (fragment): lac repressor; lacI; The lac repressor binds to the lac operator to inhibit transcription in E. coli. This inhibition can be relieved by adding lactose or isopropyl-β-D-thiogalactopyranoside (IPTG).
    107..128     +  protein_bind   CAP binding site: CAP binding activates transcription in the presence of cAMP. E. coli catabolite activator protein
    143..173     +  promoter       lac promoter: promoter for the E. coli lac operon
    181..197     +  protein_bind   lac operator: The lac repressor binds to the lac operator to inhibit transcription in E. coli. This inhibition can be relieved by adding lactose or isopropyl-β-D-thiogalactopyranoside (IPTG). lac repressor encoded by lacI
    239..257     +  promoter       SP6 promoter: promoter for bacteriophage SP6 RNA polymerase
    345..420     +  misc_RNA       gRNA scaffold: guide RNA scaffold for the Streptococcus pyogenes CRISPR/Cas9 system
    427..470     +  misc_RNA       gRNA scaffold (fragment): guide RNA scaffold for the Streptococcus pyogenes CRISPR/Cas9 system
    539..767     +  promoter       U6 promoter (fragment): RNA polymerase III promoter for mouse U6 snRNA (Das et al., 1988)
    852..870     -  promoter       T7 promoter: promoter for bacteriophage T7 RNA polymerase
    873..1020    +  CDS            lacZα (fragment): LacZα fragment of β-galactosidase; lacZ fragment
   1030..1333    +  CDS            ccdB (fragment): CcdB, a bacterial toxin that poisons DNA gyrase; ccdB; Plasmids containing the ccdB gene cannot be propagated in standard E. coli strains.
   1381..1650    +  CDS            tnpA (fragment): TN5P_ECOLX - Also known as tnp. Experimental evidence at protein level: Swiss-Prot protein existence level 1. Mediates transposition of transposon Tn5 by a 'cut and paste' mechanism. First, the monomeric transposase binds the 19 bp inverted DNA repeats flanking the transposon. Then, dimerization of the DNA- bound transposase creates a synaptic DNA complex. After nicking of the first DNA strand, excision of the transposon proceeds through a series of intermediates. The transposase then mediates the insertion of the transposon at a new site by strand transfer. The activity of the wild- type tran
   1682..2476    +  CDS            NeoR/KanR: aminoglycoside phosphotransferase from Tn5; aph(3')-II (or nptII); confers resistance to neomycin, kanamycin, and G418 (Geneticin®)
   2497..2548    -  misc_feature   bom (fragment): basis of mobility region from pBR322
   2575..2663    +  promoter       AmpR promoter (fragment): bla
   2683..3057    +  CDS            BleoR: antibiotic-binding protein; Sh ble from Streptoalloteichus hindustanus; confers resistance to bleomycin, phleomycin, and Zeocin™
   3195..3783    +  rep_origin     ori: high-copy-number ColE1/pMB1/pBR322/pUC origin of replication
