[The description below was written by a language model from this plasmid's Addgene catalogue record and pLannotate feature annotations shown in this document.]
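Description:
pDonor_sU6 is a small bacterial donor plasmid of about 4 kb, built by TOPO cloning a 425 bp fragment into the Invitrogen Topo Blunt II backbone and catalogued as a CRISPR vector. It replicates in E. coli from a high-copy ColE1/pUC-type origin and is selected with kanamycin through the Tn5-derived NeoR/KanR gene. The backbone also carries a BleoR (Sh ble) cassette conferring Zeocin resistance. The cloning site lies within the usual lac promoter/operator–lacZα–ccdB arrangement of this backbone, where insertion disrupts the lethal lacZα-ccdB fusion. This fits with ccdB and lacZα being annotated only as fragments. SP6 and T7 promoters flank the insert and serve as the sequencing primer sites.

The insert consists of a Streptococcus pyogenes Cas9 sgRNA scaffold followed by a synthetic U6 RNA polymerase III promoter, and the whole unit is flanked by BbsI sites. The annotation finds a full gRNA scaffold, an adjacent partial scaffold match, and then a partial match to the mouse U6 promoter, as might be expected for a synthetic U6 variant. Because the scaffold comes before the promoter, the fragment is not an expression cassette by itself. It is a "middle piece" that can be released with the type IIS enzyme BbsI and placed between two guide sequences. There it would supply the scaffold for the upstream guide and the promoter for the downstream guide. The associated publication describes one-step generation of paired-gRNA CRISPR-Cas9 libraries, which fits this role, although the record does not name the recipient vector. The two sequence records differ by a single nucleotide in length and give the same feature annotation.
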