Addgene plasmid #69351: pDonor_sU6
Purpose: sgRNA scaffold and synthetic U6 promoter
Depositing lab: Andrea Ventura. Depositing organization: Memorial Sloan-Kettering Cancer Center. Publication: Rapid and efficient one-step generation of paired gRNA CRISPR-Cas9 libraries. Vidigal JA, Ventura A. Nat Commun. 2015 Aug 17;6:8083. doi: 10.1038/ncomms9083. PubMed 26278926.
Backbone
  Vector backbone: Topo Blunt II
  Backbone manufacturer: Invitrogen
  Backbone size w/o insert (bp): 3500
  Total vector size (bp): 3964
  Vector type: CRISPR
Growth in bacteria
  Bacterial resistance: Kanamycin, 50 μg/mL
  Growth temperature: 37°C
  Growth strain: DH5alpha
  Copy number: High Copy
Gene/Insert
  Gene/Insert name: sU6 promoter and sgRNA scaffold flanked by BbsI sites
  Insert size (bp): 425
  Promoter: synthetic U6 promoter
  Cloning method: TOPO Cloning
  Sequencing primers: 5′ Sp6; 3′ T7
Terms and licenses: Academic/Nonprofit Terms; Industry Terms: Not Available to Industry
How to cite: pDonor_sU6 was a gift from Andrea Ventura (Addgene plasmid # 69351 ; http://n2t.net/addgene:69351 ; RRID:Addgene_69351)
