>Addgene plasmid #69351 | pDonor_sU6 | addgene partial sequence | sequence record 137379 | T7 5'-TAATACGACTCACTATAGGG-3'
CGAGCGGCCGCCAGTGTGATGGATATCTGCAGAATTCGCCCTTGAAGACCCAAACCAAACAAGGCTTTTC
TCGCATGCATATATAAAGTCTCAAAACACACAATTACTTTCAAGTTACGGTAAGTTTCCTTTTGTGCTGT
TTTTTAAAATAATAATTTAGTATTTGTATCTCTTATAGAAATCCAAGCCTATCATGTAAAATGTAGCTAG
TATTAAAAAGAACAGATTATCTGTCTTTTATCGCACATTAAGCCTCTATAGTTACTAGGAAATATTATAT
GCAAATATGAAGGAATCATGGGAAATAGGCCCTCTCTAGAGCCATTTGTCTGCAGAATTGGCGCACGCGC
TAAAAACGGACTAGCCTTATTTTAACTTGCTATTTCTAGCTCTAAAACAAAAAAGCACCGACTCGGTGCC
ACTTTTTCAAGTTGATAACGGACTAGCCTTATTTTAACTTGCTATTTCTAGCTCTAAAACAGGTCTTCAA
GGGCGAATTCCAGCACACTGGCGGCCGTTACTAGTGGATCCGAGCTCGGTACCAAGCTTGATGCATAGCT
TGAGTATTCTATAGTGTCACCTAAATAGCTTGGCGTAATCATGGTCATAGCTGTTTCCTGTGTGAAATTG
TTATCCGCTCACAATTCCACACAACATACGAGCCGGAAGCATAAAGTGTAAAGCCTGGGGTGCCTAATGA
GTGAGCTAACTCACATTAATTGCGTTGCGCTCACTGCCCGCTTTCCAGTCGGGAAACCTGTCGTGCCAGC
TGCATTAATGAATCGGCCAACGCGCGGGGA
