>Addgene plasmid #69351 | pDonor_sU6 | addgene partial sequence | sequence record 137380 | SP6 5'-ATTTAGGTGACACTATAG-3'
CCGAGCTCGGATCCACTAGTAACGGCCGCCAGTGTGCTGGAATTCGCCCTTGAAGACCTGTTTTAGAGCT
AGAAATAGCAAGTTAAAATAAGGCTAGTCCGTTATCAACTTGAAAAAGTGGCACCGAGTCGGTGCTTTTT
TGTTTTAGAGCTAGAAATAGCAAGTTAAAATAAGGCTAGTCCGTTTTTAGCGCGTGCGCCAATTCTGCAG
ACAAATGGCTCTAGAGAGGGCCTATTTCCCATGATTCCTTCATATTTGCATATAATATTTCCTAGTAACT
ATAGAGGCTTAATGTGCGATAAAAGACAGATAATCTGTTCTTTTTAATACTAGCTACATTTTACATGATA
GGCTTGGATTTCTATAAGAGATACAAATACTAAATTATTATTTTAAAAAACAGCACAAAAGGAAACTTAC
CGTAACTTGAAAGTAATTGTGTGTTTTGAGACTTTATATATGCATGCGAGAAAAGCCTTGTTTGGTTTGG
GTCTTCAAGGGCGAATTCTGCAGATATCCATCACACTGGCGGC
